Addgene plasmid #14021: RCAS(A) mLef1 (CT#1141)
Depositing lab: Cliff Tabin. Depositing organization: Harvard Medical School.
Backbone
  Vector backbone: RCASBP(A)
  Backbone size w/o insert (bp): 11600
  Vector type: Retroviral ; avian expression
Growth in bacteria
  Bacterial resistance: Ampicillin, 100 μg/mL
  Growth temperature: 37°C
  Growth strain: DH5alpha
  Copy number: Low Copy
Gene/Insert
  Gene/Insert name: Lef1
  Species: M. musculus (mouse)
  Entrez Gene: Lef1 (a.k.a. 3000002B05, Lef-1)
  Cloning method: Restriction Enzyme; 5′ cloning site ClaI (not destroyed); 3′ cloning site ClaI (not destroyed)
  Sequencing primers: 5′ RCAS-F (5'-ACATGGGTGGTGGTATAGCGCTTGCG-3'); 3′ pBRforBam (5'-CTTGGAGCCACTATCGAC-3')
Terms and licenses: Academic/Nonprofit Terms; Industry Terms: Not Available to Industry
Depositor comments: From Gabrielle Kardon.
How to cite: RCAS(A) mLef1 (CT#1141) was a gift from Cliff Tabin (Addgene plasmid # 14021 ; http://n2t.net/addgene:14021 ; RRID:Addgene_14021)
