[The description below was written by a language model from this plasmid's Addgene catalogue record.]
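Description:
RCAS(A) mLef1 is a retroviral expression plasmid built on the RCASBP(A) backbone, a replication-competent avian vector of about 11.6 kb before the insert is added. RCAS vectors derive from Rous sarcoma virus: the src oncogene has been removed and replaced by a cloning site, while the viral LTRs and the gag, pol and env genes are retained. Infected avian cells therefore produce new infectious particles, and the virus spreads through the tissue. "BP" denotes the Bryan polymerase variant, which generally gives higher titres, and "(A)" indicates the subgroup A envelope, which restricts infection to cells carrying the matching receptor. In bacteria the plasmid is maintained at low copy number under ampicillin selection. No feature table is provided, so the individual backbone elements are not itemised in the record.

The payload is mouse Lef1, which encodes the lymphoid enhancer-binding factor, an HMG-box transcription factor that acts with beta-catenin as a nuclear effector of canonical Wnt signalling. The insert was cloned into the ClaI site, with ClaI preserved at both ends. Because the same enzyme flanks both ends, cloning was not directional, and the record does not confirm orientation. In RCAS vectors, a gene at this position is normally expressed from a spliced subgenomic transcript driven by the viral LTR, with no separate internal promoter. The record does not state the insert size, any epitope tags, or whether the coding sequence is full length or wild type.

The record gives no specific application. Constructs of this type are typically used for sustained, spreading misexpression of a gene in chick embryos or cultured avian cells, here allowing the developmental effects of ectopic Lef1 to be examined.
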