>Addgene plasmid #14021 | RCAS(A) mLef1 (CT#1141) | addgene partial sequence | sequence record 20213 | RCAS-F 5'-ACATGGGTGGTGGTATAGCGCTTGCG-3'
GGAAGAAGCTATTGGTATTGTGAATACGCTTTTGTCTGTGTGCTGCAGGAGCTGAGCTGACTCTGCTGGT
GGCCTCGCGTACCACTGTGGCATCGATTCTAGACCACTGTGGCCAGGCGGTAGCTGGGACGTGCAGCCGA
CCACCATGCCCCAACTTTCCGGAGGAGGCGGCGGGGGGGACCCGGAACTCTGCGCCACCGATGAGATGAT
CCCCTTCAAGGACGAAGGCGATCCCCAGAAGGAGAAGATCTTCGCCGAGATCAGTCATCCCGAAGAGGAG
GGCGACTTAGCCGACATCAAGTCATCTTTGGTTAACGAGTCCGAAATCATCCCAGCCAGCAACGGGCATG
AGGTGGTCAGACAAGCCCCGTCCTCTCAGGAGCCCTACCACGACAAGGCCAGAGAACACCCTGATGAAGG
AAAGCATCCAGACGGAGGCCTGTACAACAAGGGACCCTCCTACTCCAGTTACTCTGGCTACATAATGATG
CCCAATATGAACAGCGACCCGTACATGTCAAATGGGTCCCTTTCTCCACCCATCCCGAGGACATCAAATA
AAGTGCCCGTGGTGCAGCCCTCTCACGCGGTCCACCCGCTCACCCCCCTCATCACCTACAGCGACGAGCA
CTTTTCTCCGGGGTCCCACCCGTCACACATCCCGTCAGATGTCAACTCCAAGCAAGGCATGTCCAGACAC
CCTCCAGCTCCTGAAATCCCCA
